Addgene plasmid #62357: pBoPyV2b-S24
Purpose: Complete genome of BoPyV2b isolate S24
Depositing lab: Christopher Buck. Depositing organization: National Cancer Institute (NCI). Publication: Hamburger polyomaviruses. Peretti A, FitzGerald PC, Bliskovsky V, Buck CB, Pastrana DV. J Gen Virol. 2015 Jan 7. pii: vir.0.000033. doi: 10.1099/vir.0.000033. PubMed 25568187.
Backbone
  Vector backbone: pFunnyfarm
  Backbone manufacturer: Christopher Buck lab, Addgene plasmid 24755
  Backbone size w/o insert (bp): 2131
  Total vector size (bp): 7217
  Vector type: Viral clone
Growth in bacteria
  Bacterial resistance: Bleocin (Zeocin), 50 μg/mL
  Growth temperature: 37°C
  Growth strain: DH5alpha
  Copy number: High Copy
Gene/Insert
  Gene/Insert name: Full genome of BoPyV2b isolate S24
  Species: Viruses (Polyomaviridae)
  Insert size (bp): 5086
  GenBank ID: KM496325.1 GI:697870360
  Cloning method: Gateway Cloning
  Sequencing primers: 5′ M13/pUC Forward; 3′ Asylum-R (CTGAAAGAGGAACTTGGTTAGG)
Terms and licenses: Academic/Nonprofit Terms; Industry Terms: Not Available to Industry
Depositor comments: Genome can be liberated by digestion with EcoRI
How to cite: pBoPyV2b-S24 was a gift from Christopher Buck (Addgene plasmid # 62357 ; http://n2t.net/addgene:62357 ; RRID:Addgene_62357)
