[The description below was written by a language model from this plasmid's Addgene catalogue record and pLannotate feature annotations shown in this document.]
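Description:
pBoPyV2b-S24 is a bacterial plasmid clone carrying the complete 5,086 bp genome of bovine polyomavirus 2b, isolate S24, in the small (about 2.1 kb) pFunnyfarm backbone, for a total of 7,217 bp. The backbone is minimal. It has a high-copy ColE1/pUC-type origin for propagation in E. coli and a ble gene driven by the synthetic bacterial EM7 promoter, which confers resistance to bleomycin-family antibiotics (Zeocin). It also carries remnants of lacZα and an rrnB T1 terminator region with adjacent 5S rRNA sequence that helps insulate the insert from read-through transcription. No mammalian selection marker or heterologous eukaryotic promoter is annotated, so any expression in cells would rely on the virus's own regulatory region.

The viral insert is bracketed by two attL3 Gateway recombination sites in opposite orientation, consistent with the recorded Gateway cloning method. Homology-based annotation identifies the typical polyomavirus layout. The late-strand genes for the minor capsid proteins VP2/VP3 and the major capsid protein VP1 lie on one strand, and the early-region large T antigen lies on the other. The large T match is split into two fragments at opposite ends of the insert, which indicates that the circular genome was linearised within the large T coding region for cloning. These feature names come from related polyomaviruses and are similarity hits, not curated BoPyV2b annotations, and a stretch of the insert between the early and late hits is unannotated. According to the depositor, EcoRI digestion releases the genome, and the sequence record describes it as re-ligatable, so the excised fragment can be recircularised into an authentic viral genome. The construct serves as a reference clone of this isolate for polyomavirus studies.
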