Features (pLannotate 1.2.2; 14 found; start..end, strand, type, name):
    171..207     -  CDS            lacZα (fragment): LacZα fragment of β-galactosidase; lacZ fragment
    224..319     +  protein_bind   attL3: mutant version of attL; recombination site for the Gateway® LR reaction LR Clonase™
    326..1468    -  CDS            LT_POVJC (fragment): Experimental evidence at protein level: Swiss-Prot protein existence level 1. Isoform large T antigen is a key early protein essential for both driving viral replication and inducing cellular transformation. Plays a role in viral genome replication by driving entry of quiescent cells into the cell cycle and by autoregulating the synthesis of viral early mRNA. Displays highly oncogenic activities by corrupting the host cellular checkpoint mechanisms that guard cell division and the transcription, replication, and repair of DNA. Participates in the modulation of cellular gene expression preceedi
   3061..3600    +  CDS            VP2_POVHA (fragment): Protein inferred from homology: Swiss-Prot protein existence level 3. [Isoform VP3]: structural protein that resides within the core of the capsid surrounded by 72 VP1 pentamers. Following virus endocytosis and trafficking to the endoplasmic reticulum, VP2 and VP3 form oligomers and integrate into the endoplasmic reticulum membrane. Heterooligomer VP2-VP3 may create a viroporin for transporting the viral genome across the endoplasmic reticulum membrane to the cytoplasm. Nuclear entry of the viral DNA involves the selective exposure and importin recognition of VP2 or Vp3 nuclear localization si
   3631..3750    +  CDS            VP2_POVHA (fragment): Protein inferred from homology: Swiss-Prot protein existence level 3. [Isoform VP3]: structural protein that resides within the core of the capsid surrounded by 72 VP1 pentamers. Following virus endocytosis and trafficking to the endoplasmic reticulum, VP2 and VP3 form oligomers and integrate into the endoplasmic reticulum membrane. Heterooligomer VP2-VP3 may create a viroporin for transporting the viral genome across the endoplasmic reticulum membrane to the cytoplasm. Nuclear entry of the viral DNA involves the selective exposure and importin recognition of VP2 or Vp3 nuclear localization si
   3767..4927    +  CDS            VP1_POVLY: Experimental evidence at protein level: Swiss-Prot protein existence level 1. Forms an icosahedral capsid with a T=7 symmetry and a 40 nm diameter. The capsid is composed of 72 pentamers linked to each other by disulfide bonds and associated with VP2 or VP3 proteins. Interacts with a N-linked glycoprotein containing sialic acids on the cell surface to provide virion attachment to target cell. Once attached, the virion is internalized by endocytosis and traffics to the endoplasmic reticulum. Inside the endoplasmic reticulum, the protein folding machinery isomerizes VP1 interpentamer disulfide b
   4940..5410    -  CDS            LT_POVJC (fragment): Experimental evidence at protein level: Swiss-Prot protein existence level 1. Isoform large T antigen is a key early protein essential for both driving viral replication and inducing cellular transformation. Plays a role in viral genome replication by driving entry of quiescent cells into the cell cycle and by autoregulating the synthesis of viral early mRNA. Displays highly oncogenic activities by corrupting the host cellular checkpoint mechanisms that guard cell division and the transcription, replication, and repair of DNA. Participates in the modulation of cellular gene expression preceedi
   5414..5509    -  protein_bind   attL3: mutant version of attL; recombination site for the Gateway® LR reaction LR Clonase™
   5571..5622    +  CDS            lacZα (fragment): LacZα fragment of β-galactosidase; lacZ fragment
   5725..6096    -  CDS            ble: BLE_STRHI - Experimental evidence at protein level: Swiss-Prot protein existence level 1. Binding protein with a strong affinity to the bleomycin family of antibiotics. From Streptoalloteichus hindustanus.
   6116..6163    -  promoter       EM7 promoter: synthetic bacterial promoter&nbsp
   6249..6837    -  rep_origin     ori: high-copy-number ColE1/pMB1/pBR322/pUC origin of replication
   7096..7211    +  ncRNA          5S rRNA: Accession: RF00001 - 5S ribosomal RNA
   7215..84      +  terminator     rrnB T1 terminator (across the origin): Escherichia coli rrnB; transcription terminator T1 from the E. coli rrnB gene
>Addgene plasmid #62357 | pBoPyV2b-S24 | depositor full sequence | sequence record 102300 | Re-ligatable complete genome of BoPyV2b isolate S24
ATAAAACGAAAGGCTCAGTCGAAAGACTGGGCCTTTCGTTTTATCTGTTGTTTGTCGGTGAACGCTCTCC
TGAGTAGGACAAATCCGCCGGGAGAACAACAACAATTGCATTCATTTTATGTTTCAGGTTCAGGGGGAGG
TGTGGGAGGTTTTTTAACGCTAGCATGGATGTTTTCCCAGTCACGACGTTGTAAAACGACGGCCAGTCTT
AAGCTCGGGCCCCAAATAATGATTTTATTTTGACTGATAGTGACCTGTTCGTTGCAACAAATTGATGAGC
AATGCTTTTTTATAATGCCAACTTTGTACAAAAAAGTTGGCGAATTCCTTGTCCCGGTTGCAGAGTTTTA
TTAAGACTGGTTTGTCCCTTTACATCTTCAAATACAACAGCAAAATGGTCAATAGCACAGCCAAGTTCAA
AGTTTAGCTTATCAGCAGGGCAATTCACATTTAAGCTTTTTCCCTCAATTAAATCTAAGATAGCAGCAGC
AAAGCTTGTTTTCCCACTGTTAATAGGACCAATAAAAAGGCAATTTCTGTGCTTTGGACAGTTTTCAGTC
AAAAGTTGCAACACTTTAACAAGCTTTTCTTCAAAGTCATTAAATAAGCAGCAATACCAGGCCACTCCTG
CCATATGCTCTAATAAAGGTATAGCAGATAATTCTTTTAATTTACTTAATTGCTTTTTAAATTTCTCTGC
CAAAAGCTCTTCTCTGCTACTTTCTAATATTTTTAATCTTTTCTTTGCAAGCACAACATCTGCAGCTTGC
TGGCATATGTTTTTTTGAGCTTTTGCATTTTTAAACAGCTTTGCATTGTTATGTTGCTTTTCATGATCTT
TGTGAGCTTTTAGTCCTTTTCCATGGCACTTAGCACATGGGAAAGGATTAGCAAAATCAAGATAATGTGC
CATAATAATTAAAGGATCTTCTAATTCATAAGTTTCTGCAAATTCAGCAATAGCTGTCCAAGACACACTT
TCAGCTTTTTCATTTTTAGAGTCAAATTCATAGGACCATACACCATTCCTATTTTCCTCTAATAATTGAA
AAGGCTCATTACATAATGCTCTGTAAAATTCAGGACTTTTGTTCACCCCTTTTACAATTAAAAAGCTTAT
TGTACAAAACATGCTACAATAGTTTTTAACAGCTGAAACTCTATGTTTAGTTAAAGTAATTAAAAACAGA
ATGCCAGCTAAGGAGCCATCAGGGCTTCTGTATTTGTGCCTGCTTTTAAAATCAACTTTAAACTTATCAC
ATTTTTCATATAATAAAGTTATTTTTTCTAAAGTAGAATATACAGCAAAAGAACTTACTGTTTTATTGCT
ATACACAGCGTGAGAGAGATAATCAGACAGGCAACTAGGAAAATCAGCAGGATGATGCATATTCTCATTC
TTTTTTGTCTTTGGTGGAGTACTGTCAAATGTTCTTGAAGATCCTGCACTACTATCTCCATCATCAAATG
CTCTCTTTCTAGCTGCTCCTGGAGGCGCCTTTCTCGGTTTCTGGGGTGTTGAGGTGGTGGGCTGGGAGGC
ACTGGTGGAGGGACCGTCATCCTCTCCCGTGGATTCAGGTGAGGAACCCAAGGTCTCGTCGCAGTACAAA
TCTGAGTCTTGTGTTTCTGACCTGAACTCTCTGGAATAGGCAGCACTTCCAAATACTCCGGTTCCTCCTC
CGCTGGGGGCTCTGCTTCTTCCAGAAGACGAGGTTGTCTTTGCAGACGAGGTCTGGCTCCCAGCCGGTCC
CACATCTGAATGCTGACTTGATTCGGTAAATATACCGGATCCTGTGGTTGAGGTTGAGGTTGTGGAGTCT
GGCGAGGTGGCTCTGCTGAATCTTCTGGAGGGTCCTCCACGGGACGGTTTGGACGTGGACTGCGACTCAG
AGAAAAAACTGCCATGCTGCTGGTACCACCAGGTTTTAAACTGAGGGGTCCCGTAGATAGGTTCATTTTC
CTGTGAAAATAGGAGCAAATTAGCAAAGCTTTCCAGGTTGATGTGAATCACCCCCAGGCTGGTACTTACA
ATAATTAAATAGGCGAAGAAGGTGCATATCCGTGTTCAAAATTATTTCTTGGTACCAATCAAAAGTTTCC
CAAGTGGGAGGAAAGCCAAACCACAGAAGGTAACACCGGTAGCAGTAGCATTCTCCCCAAATTAGGCATT
TTTTTTCTTGAGTATCTTTGATATCCTGATGTTGCTGTGACAGGCGGCATACAATGCAACGGCAGTAAGA
GTACTTACTGTGGAGGCAGTTTGGCCCTCTTAGGAATTTGCACTGATTTTTTCCCAGGTATTCCTTCAAA
GTGTTAAAATCCAGATCCCAAAAAAATTTTGCACTGACCTGATATGAAAAAAAGTTAACTTCTGCACGCA
GTTTTGTTACTTCATCTTGAAAGGAGGTCCATAGAGAGTTTAATTTCACCATTTTAGCTCCATCCCCCCC
CTTATCAGGATGGTAAAGCAAGCACATCTTTTTATATTGTGCCTTCATCATTGGAATATTGCCATAGCAA
TGATGGGGGATCTCTAAAAGATCACAAAGCTCCCTTTTCTCTTGCCTGGAAAGAATGGAATCCATCTTCA
CAGAAATCTTTGCAAAAAAAGGGCGCGCAGCCTGTCACAGCAAGATATATTAATAAGAAGCCTCGCGAGA
GCCTCTCTTCTTATTTTCAAAAAAGTGAGAGGCAAGAAGCCTCCAAGCCTCCAACTATTTTTTAAAAAAA
GGAGAGGCCTACTGACTAATTAAGAGAGGGCGGCACAGGAAACTTGGCAGATTCAGTGCACCTTGGCACA
TTTGCAAAGGCGGGTTGCCTAGTAACAAAACCACAGCCCTTCGCCTGCGGTCAGAGATTTCTGCATGTGA
TAGAGGAAGTGGCTGATCTCTGCATATTTTTCAGACTCATTTCCTGTGACAAAGCCTGTGACTAGTGTCA
CTTTTATTTCCTGTTTTAGCTCAAATTGCTGCTGCGTTGCCTTAGCGACGGTTTCTTAGCTACGGCTCTC
CGCTTCTGCTATAAAGTAAGAGCTTTTATTTTGCTTTCTTCTCTTTTAGGATGGGGGCTTTCATATCACT
GCTTCTTAATGTGGGCGCTTTGGCTGCTGAACTCAGTGCTGAGACTGCTATAAGTGTGGAATCTATACTA
ACTGGTGAAGCTTTGGCTGCTTTGGAGGCTGAAATAGCAAGTGTTATGACAATTCAAGGCATCAGTGGCA
TTGAAGCCTTGACTCAACTTGGCTTTACAGCAGAGCAATTTTCTAATTTTTCTTTAGTATCTTCTCTTGT
AAATCAGGCACTTCAGTATGCTTTTTATTTTCAAACAGTTTCTGGTGCTGCTGCATTAGTAGAAGCAGGA
ATAAAATGGGGTTTAGGAGAAAGAAGTGTAGTAGATGCTAGTGATGTAGGCCTCAGTCCTAATGGCCGCC
TGTTAAGGGAGTTTGCAAAAGGATTTAAGATTGATCCTTTTAACTGGAGTCAATCATTAATTCACAATAT
TGGCAGAACTATTTTTGAAAAGATAAGTGCTCATAATAAAATTACTCAAGCCACAGCCCAAAATTATGCT
AGATTAATTGAAATGGGCCGGTGGTATGTAGAAAGTACAGATAGTGTGACAGCTGGAAATGACTCAGGAA
TATCAGTAGCTGTTTATCCTGCTCCTGGTGGGGCAGAACAAAGAGCAACTCCTGACTGGCTCCTTCCTTT
AATTTTAGGCCTCAGTGGAGACACTACACCCACTTGGAAAGCTGATCTAGAAATAAATGGCTCCTAAAAG
AAAAAGGGTTTGTAAGCCCTGTAAACCAATGGCTTCTACTTCAGTATGTAATAGAGACCCTTGTGGAAGG
CCTTGCCCTAAAGTGGATCCTGTACCTAAATTGCTAGTAAAAGGAGGAGTGGAAGTTCTCAGCGTAGAGT
CAGGCCCAGACTCTATTACCCAGATTGAACTTTACCTTGAACCTAGAATGGGGGTAAATGCTCCAGACAT
TCCTACTTACAGCGATAATTATGGGTACAGTTATAAAATTGCACCCTCTTTAAGCAATCCCAGTACTCCT
AATCCAGAAAATCTGCCTACCTACAGCGTGGGTAGAGTGGCACTGCCCATGCTTAATGAAGATATGACCT
GTGATACCCTCTTAATGTGGGAAGCAGTATCAGTGAAAACAGAGGTTGTTGGTGCCAACTCTTTCATTAA
CCAGCATGCATATAAACAAAAAGAAATTTTTTCAGGAGGTGCTGGCATTCCTATAGAGGGAGCACAATTC
CATATGTTTGCAGTAGGTGGTGAACCACTGCAATTACAAGGCATAGTTGCCAATTATAAAACAAAATACC
CTAAGGGCAGCCATATGCCTATTACTATAGAAACAGTTACAGGGAAGCCTATGACACCTAAAAACCAAGG
CCTTGATCCCACAGCAAAAGCCTTGCTGGATAAAGATGGGTATTATCCAGTAGAAGTTTGGACCCCAGAC
CCAGCAAAAAATGAAAATAGCAGATACTATGGTTCTTACACAGGAGGTGAAAGGACACCCCCAGTCCTCC
AGTTTACCAACACTTTAACCACAGTGCTACTTGATGAAAATGGAATTGGTCCATTATGTAAAGGTGACGG
GCTCTTTCTTTCCGCTGCAGACCTTTGTGGTTTTTATTTTAAAGATGAGGCTATGAAATGGAGAGGTTTA
CCCAGATATTTTAATGTTACTCTTAGAAAAAGAAGAGTAAAAAACCCATATCCAGTTTCAAGTTTACTGG
CCAGATTTTTTACAGGCCTAATACCAAAAGTTCAAGGTCAGCAGATGGAAGGGGAAAAGAGTCAAGTAGA
AGAGGTTAGAATTTATGATGGCACTGAACCTATTCCTGGGGACCCAGATCTTATCAGATACATTGACAAA
TTTGGCACAGACAGAACAGATCTTCCAAAATAAATTTTATTGTGACTGTGTGAACCTTCCAGAATCATCT
GTATTTGCATCCTCTTCCTCAATAAAATCTTTCAAAGGATCCAAACCTTTTTCAATGTTTTCAATCATTA
TACAAAATTTTTCATTTCCAATTTCAGAATTAAGTATGCTTTTCCAGGTACTGATATCCTCTCTAATGCT
ACTATGAAACTTATGAGAAGGGCAAAGCCATATTAGTGCTAAAAGCAGTGTTAGGCCTTGCTGTAAAATC
CTATGCTTTCCTAAGTCTTTATTAGCTTCTAAAGCTTTTCTTAGCACTTTTCTAGGTTCAAATTTTAAAG
TATAAGCAAATCTAGCAAGTAAAGTTTGAGGAAATACATATTCATTAGCAGTAACAATGCAAGGGGGAAA
TATTTGAGTCCTTTTGTTGACATGTTTTCTTTCCAAGTTGACTGAAACAGCTCCATCCAGATGCTCTCGC
AGGTTGTCAAGGTTGTGAATTCGCAACTTTCTTGTACAAAGTTGGCATTATAAGAAAGCATTGCTTATCA
ATTTGTTGCAACGAACAGGTCACTATCAGTCAAAATAAAATCATTATTTGCCATCCAGCTGATAAGCAAG
TAAAACCTCTACAAATGTGGTAAAATCGATAAGGATCCGGGCTGGCGTAATAGCGAAGAGGCCCGCACCG
ATCGCCCTTCCCAACAGTTGCGTACCTAACCAAGTTCCTCTTTCAGAGGTTATTTCAGGCCCTGCAGGTT
AATTAACAAAAAACCCCGCCGGGGCGGGGTTTTTTGTTACAATTCTTATCCTCAGTCCTGCTCCTCTGCC
ACAAAGTGCACACAGTTGCCTGCTGGGTCTCTCAGGGCAAACTCTCTCCCCCAGGGCTGCTCTCCAATCT
CTGTCATGGCAGGGCCACTGGCATCCCTGAAGTTGGTGGAGACCACCTCACTCCACTCAGCATACAGCTC
ATCCAGTCCTCTCACCCACACCCAAGCCAGGGTGTTGTCAGGCACCACCTGGTCCTGGACTGCTGAGATG
AACAGGGTGACATCATCTCTGACCACACCTGCAAAGTCATCCTCCACAAAATCTCTGGAGAACCCCAACC
TGTCAGTCCAGAACTCAACAGCTCCAGCCACATCCCTGGCTGTGAGCACTGGGACAGCACTGGTCAACTT
GGCCATGATGGCCCTCCTATAGTGAGTCGTATTATACTATGCCGATATACTATGCCGATGATTAATTGTC
AACTACTTTTGAAAAATTTAATTAAGAACATGTGAGCAAAAGGCCAGCAAAAGGCCAGGAACCGTAAAAA
GGCCGCGTTGCTGGCGTTTTTCCATAGGCTCCGCCCCCCTGACGAGCATCACAAAAATCGACGCTCAAGT
CAGAGGTGGCGAAACCCGACAGGACTATAAAGATACCAGGCGTTTCCCCCTGGAAGCTCCCTCGTGCGCT
CTCCTGTTCCGACCCTGCCGCTTACCGGATACCTGTCCGCCTTTCTCCCTTCGGGAAGCGTGGCGCTTTC
TCATAGCTCACGCTGTAGGTATCTCAGTTCGGTGTAGGTCGTTCGCTCCAAGCTGGGCTGTGTGCACGAA
CCCCCCGTTCAGCCCGACCGCTGCGCCTTATCCGGTAACTATCGTCTTGAGTCCAACCCGGTAAGACACG
ACTTATCGCCACTGGCAGCAGCCACTGGTAACAGGATTAGCAGAGCGAGGTATGTAGGCGGTGCTACAGA
GTTCTTGAAGTGGTGGCCTAACTACGGCTACACTAGAAGAACAGTATTTGGTATCTGCGCTCTGCTGAAG
CCAGTTACCTTCGGAAAAAGAGTTGGTAGCTCTTGATCCGGCAAACAAACCACCGCTGGTAGCGGTGGTT
TTTTTGTTTGCAAGCAGCAGATTACGCGCAGAAAAAAAGGATCTCAAGAAGATCCTTTGATCTTTTCTAC
GGGGTCTGACGCTCAGTGGAACGAAAACTCACGTTAAGGGATTTTGGTCATGGCTAGTTAATTAACCCAC
GTTTCAACATGCACATCCCAGTAATTTGGAAACATTTTGTTTCCAAAGATTCACTTAACATTGGTTTAGC
AACATGAAGCTTGGCTGTTTTGGCGGATGAGAGAAGATTTTCAGCCTGATACAGATTAAATCAGAACGCA
GAAGCGGTCTGATAAAACAGAATTTGCCTGGCGGCAGTAGCGCGGTGGTCCCACCTGACCCCATGCCGAA
CTCAGAAGTGAAACGCCGTAGCGCCGATGGTAGTGTGGGGTCTCCCCATGCGAGAGTAGGGAACTGCCAG
GCATCAA
