>Addgene plasmid #62357 | pBoPyV2b-S24 | addgene partial sequence | sequence record 104952 | M13pUC-Fwd 5'-CCCAGTCACGACGTTGTAAAACG-3'
GGCCCCAAATAATGATTTTATTTTGACTGATAGTGACCTGTTCGTTGCAACAAATTGATGAGCAATGCTT
TTTTATAATGCCAACTTTGTACAAAAAAGTTGGCGAATTCCTTGTCCCGGTTGCAGAGTTTTATTAAGAC
TGGTTTGTCCCTTTACATCTTCAAATACAACAGCAAAATGGTCAATAGCACAGCCAAGTTCAAAGTTTAG
CTTATCAGCAGGGCAATTCACATTTAAGCTTTTTCCCTCAATTAAATCTAAGATAGCAGCAGCAAAGCTT
GTTTTCCCACTGTTAATAGGACCAATAAAAAGGCAATTTCTGTGCTTTGGACAGTTTTCAGTCAAAAGTT
GCAACACTTTAACAAGCTTTTCTTCAAAGTCATTAAATAAGCAGCAATACCAGGCCACTCCTGCCATATG
CTCTAATAAAGGTATAGCAGATAATTCTTTTAATTTACTTAATTGCTTTTTAAATTTCTCTGCCAAAAGC
TCTTCTCTGCTACTTTCTAATATTTTTAATCTTTTCTTTGCAAGCACAACATCTGCAGCTTGCTGGCATA
TGTTTTTTTGAGCTTTTGCATTTTTAAACAGCTTTGCATTGTTATGTTGCTTTTCATGATCTTTGTGAGC
TTTTAGTCCTTTTCCATGGCACTTAGCACATGGGAAAGGATTAGCAAAATCAAGATAATGTGCCATAATA
ATTAAAGGATCTTCTAATTCATAAGTTTCTGCAAATTCAGCAATAGCTGTCCAAGACACACTTTCAGCTT
TTTCATTTTTAGAGTCAAATTCATAGGACCATACACCATTCCTATTTTCCTCTAATAATTGAAAAGGCTC
ATTACATAATGCTCTGTAAAATTCAGGACTTTTGTTCACCCCTTTTACAATTAAAAAGCTTATTGTACAA
AACATGCTACAATAGTTTTTAACAGCTGAAACTCTATGTTTAGTTAAAGTAATTAAAAACAGAATGCCAG
CTAAGGAGCCATCAGGGCTTCTGTATTTGTGCCTGCTTT
