>Addgene plasmid #62357 | pBoPyV2b-S24 | addgene partial sequence | sequence record 106276 | LacZ-F2 5'-cctcttcgctattacgccag-3'
TTTACCACATTTGTAGAGGTTTTACTTGCTTATCAGCTGGATGGCAAATAATGATTTTATTTTGACTGAT
AGTGACCTGTTCGTTGCAACAAATTGATAAGCAATGCTTTCTTATAATGCCAACTTTGTACAAGAAAGTT
GCGAATTCACAACCTTGACAACCTGCGAGAGCATCTGGATGGAGCTGTTTCAGTCAACTTGGAAAGAAAA
CATGTCAACAAAAGGACTCAAATATTTCCCCCTTGCATTGTTACTGCTAATGAATATGTATTTCCTCAAA
CTTTACTTGCTAGATTTGCTTATACTTTAAAATTTGAACCTAGAAAAGTGCTAAGAAAAGCTTTAGAAGC
TAATAAAGACTTAGGAAAGCATAGGATTTTACAGCAAGGCCTAACACTGCTTTTAGCACTAATATGGCTT
TGCCCTTCTCATAAGTTTCATAGTAGCATTAGAGAGGATATCAGTACCTGGAAAAGCATACTTAATTCTG
AAATTGGAAATGAAAAATTTTGTATAATGATTGAAAACATTGAAAAAGGTTTGGATCCTTTGAAAGATTT
TATTGAGGAAGAGGATGCAAATACAGATGATTCTGGAAGGTTCACACAGTCACAATAAAATTTATTTTGG
AAGATCTGTTCTGTCTGTGCCAAATTTGTCAATGTATCTGATAAGATCTGGGTCCCCAGGAATAGGTTCA
GTGCCATCATAAATTCTAACCTCTTCTACTTGACTCTTTTCCCCTTCCATCTGCTGACCTTGAACTTTTG
GTATTAGGCCTGTAAAAAATCTGGCCAGTAAACTTGAAACTGGATATGGGTTTTTTACTCTTCTTTTTCT
AAGAGTAACATTAAAATATCTGGGTAAACCTCTCCATTTCATAGCCTCATCTTTAAAATAAAAACCACAA
AGGTCTGCAGCGGAAAGAAAGAGCCCGTCACCTTTACATAATGGACCAATTCCATTTTCATCAAGTAGCA
CTGTGGTTAAAGTGTTGGTAAACTGGAGGACTGG
